Addgene plasmid #198497: Lenti-guide-puro mYwhae - 1
Purpose: lentiviral stable expression of mYwhae gRNA 1
Depositing lab: Suzanne Pfeffer. Depositing organization: Stanford University. Publication: Genome-wide screen reveals Rab12 GTPase as a critical activator of Parkinson's disease-linked LRRK2 kinase. Dhekne HS, Tonelli F, Yeshaw WM, Chiang CY, Limouse C, Jaimon E, Purlyte E, Alessi DR, Pfeffer SR. Elife. 2023 Oct 24;12:e87098. doi: 10.7554/eLife.87098. PubMed 37874635.
Backbone
  Vector backbone: lenti-guide puro
  Vector type: Mammalian Expression, Lentiviral
  Selectable markers: Puromycin
Growth in bacteria
  Bacterial resistance: Ampicillin, 100 μg/mL
  Growth temperature: 37°C
  Growth strain: NEB Stable
  Copy number: High Copy
Gene/Insert
  Gene/Insert name: mYwhae
  gRNA/shRNA sequence: CTCATTCCAGCAGCTAACAC
  Species: M. musculus (mouse)
  Insert size (bp): 20
  Entrez Gene: Ywhae
  Promoter: U6
  Cloning method: Restriction Enzyme; 5′ cloning site Unknown (unknown if destroyed); 3′ cloning site Unknown (unknown if destroyed)
  Sequencing primers: 5′ gcctatttcccatgattccttc
Terms and licenses: Academic/Nonprofit Terms; Industry Terms: Not Available to Industry
Depositor comments: Please visit https://www.biorxiv.org/content/10.1101/2023.02.17.529028v1 for bioRxiv preprint.
How to cite: Lenti-guide-puro mYwhae - 1 was a gift from Suzanne Pfeffer (Addgene plasmid # 198497 ; http://n2t.net/addgene:198497 ; RRID:Addgene_198497)
