[The description below was written by a language model from this plasmid's Addgene catalogue record and pLannotate feature annotations shown in this document.]
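Description:
Lenti-guide-puro mYwhae - 1 is a lentiviral transfer plasmid of about 8.3 kb, built on the lenti-guide puro backbone, that delivers a single CRISPR guide RNA against mouse Ywhae, the gene encoding 14-3-3 epsilon. It is maintained in E. coli through a high-copy ColE1/pUC-type origin with ampicillin selection from the bla gene. An f1 origin and remnants of a lac/T7/T3 cloning region are also annotated in the bacterial portion of the backbone.

The viral portion has a third-generation, self-inactivating layout. An RSV promoter drives a truncated HIV-1 5' LTR, followed by the Ψ packaging signal with a partial gag sequence, the Rev response element, an env fragment and a cPPT/CTS. The genome ends in a ΔU3 3' LTR, with an SV40 polyadenylation signal and SV40 origin downstream. Within this genome, a human U6 RNA polymerase III promoter transcribes the 20-nt mouse Ywhae spacer, which sits in the short gap between the promoter and the annotated S. pyogenes Cas9 gRNA scaffold. A second cassette uses the EF-1α core promoter with its intron A to express puromycin N-acetyltransferase, and a WPRE follows it to enhance transcript expression.

No Cas9 coding sequence is annotated, so the nuclease has to be supplied separately, for instance by a Cas9-expressing cell line. The stated purpose is stable lentiviral expression of this guide, with puromycin used to select transduced mammalian cells. The "1" in the name suggests it is one of several guides for the same gene. The associated study was a genome-wide screen for regulators of the Parkinson's disease-linked kinase LRRK2, although the record does not state this particular plasmid's role in that work.
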