Features (pLannotate 1.2.2; 29 found; start..end, strand, type, name):
      3..158     +  CDS            env (fragment): ENV_HV1H2 - Experimental evidence at protein level: Swiss-Prot protein existence level 1. [Transmembrane protein gp41]: Acts as a class I viral fusion protein. Under the current model, the protein has at least 3 conformational states: pre-fusion native state, pre-hairpin intermediate state, and post-fusion hairpin state. During fusion of viral and target intracellular membranes, the coiled coil regions (heptad repeats) assume a trimer-of-hairpins structure, positioning the fusion peptide in close proximity to the C-terminal region of the ectodomain. The formation of this structure appears to d
    162..402     +  promoter       U6 promoter: RNA polymerase III promoter for human U6 snRNA
    432..507     +  misc_RNA       gRNA scaffold: guide RNA scaffold for the Streptococcus pyogenes CRISPR/Cas9 system
    563..680     +  misc_feature   cPPT/CTS: central polypurine tract and central termination sequence of HIV-1
    746..812     +  CDS            small t antigen (fragment): SV40 (simian virus 40) small t antigen
    838..1049    +  promoter       EF-1α core promoter: core promoter for human elongation factor EF-1α
   1050..1988    +  intron         EF-1α intron A: intron upstream of the start codon of human EF-1α
   2010..2609    +  CDS            PuroR (fragment): puromycin N-acetyltransferase; pac from Streptomyces; confers resistance to puromycin
   2625..3213    +  misc_feature   WPRE: woodchuck hepatitis virus posttranscriptional regulatory element
   3264..3283    +  misc_feature   cPPT/CTS (fragment): central polypurine tract and central termination sequence of HIV-1
   3285..3518    +  LTR            3' LTR (ΔU3): self-inactivating 3' long terminal repeat (LTR) from HIV-1
   3596..3717    +  polyA_signal   SV40 poly(A) signal: SV40 polyadenylation signal
   3757..3892    +  rep_origin     SV40 ori: SV40 origin of replication
   3913..3931    -  promoter       T7 promoter: promoter for bacteriophage T7 RNA polymerase
   3939..4094    +  CDS            lacZα (fragment): LacZα fragment of β-galactosidase; lacZ fragment
   4099..4527    +  rep_origin     f1 ori (sequence partly withheld): f1 bacteriophage origin of replication; arrow indicates direction of (+) strand synthesis
   4580..4684    +  promoter       AmpR promoter: bla
   4685..5545    +  CDS            AmpR: β-lactamase; bla; confers resistance to ampicillin, carbenicillin, and related antibiotics
   5716..6304    +  rep_origin     ori: high-copy-number ColE1/pMB1/pBR322/pUC origin of replication
   6487..6579    +  CDS            lacI (fragment): lac repressor; lacI; The lac repressor binds to the lac operator to inhibit transcription in E. coli. This inhibition can be relieved by adding lactose or isopropyl-β-D-thiogalactopyranoside (IPTG).
   6592..6613    +  protein_bind   CAP binding site: CAP binding activates transcription in the presence of cAMP. E. coli catabolite activator protein
   6628..6658    +  promoter       lac promoter: promoter for the E. coli lac operon
   6666..6682    +  protein_bind   lac operator: The lac repressor binds to the lac operator to inhibit transcription in E. coli. This inhibition can be relieved by adding lactose or isopropyl-β-D-thiogalactopyranoside (IPTG). lac repressor encoded by lacI
   6727..6745    +  promoter       T3 promoter: promoter for bacteriophage T3 RNA polymerase
   6773..6999    +  promoter       RSV promoter: Rous sarcoma virus enhancer/promoter
   7000..7180    +  LTR            5' LTR (truncated): truncated 5' long terminal repeat (LTR) from HIV-1
   7227..7352    +  misc_feature   HIV-1 Ψ: packaging signal of human immunodeficiency virus type 1
   7336..7699    +  CDS            HIV-1 gag (fragment): gag protein from human immunodeficiency virus 1; gag
   7845..8078    +  misc_feature   RRE: The Rev response element (RRE) of HIV-1 allows for Rev-dependent mRNA export from the nucleus to the cytoplasm.
>Addgene plasmid #198497 | Lenti-guide-puro mYwhae - 1 | addgene full sequence | sequence record 390759 | Addgene NGS Result
TAACAAATTGGCTGTGGTATATAAAATTATTCATAATGATAGTAGGAGGCTTGGTAGGTTTAAGAATAGT
TTTTGCTGTACTTTCTATAGTGAATAGAGTTAGGCAGGGATATTCACCATTATCGTTTCAGACCCACCTC
CCAACCCCGAGGGGACCCAGAGAGGGCCTATTTCCCATGATTCCTTCATATTTGCATATACGATACAAGG
CTGTTAGAGAGATAATTAGAATTAATTTGACTGTAAACACAAAGATATTAGTACAAAATACGTGACGTAG
AAAGTAATAATTTCTTGGGTAGTTTGCAGTTTTAAAATTATGTTTTAAAATGGACTATCATATGCTTACC
GTAACTTGAAAGTATTTCGATTTCTTGGCTTTATATATCTTGTGGAAAGGACGAAACACCGCTCATTCCA
GCAGCTAACACGTTTTAGAGCTAGAAATAGCAAGTTAAAATAAGGCTAGTCCGTTATCAACTTGAAAAAG
TGGCACCGAGTCGGTGCTTTTTTAAGCTTGGCGTAACTAGATCTTGAGACAAATGGCAGTATTCATCCAC
AATTTTAAAAGAAAAGGGGGGATTGGGGGGTACAGTGCAGGGGAAAGAATAGTAGACATAATAGCAACAG
ACATACAAACTAAAGAATTACAAAAACAAATTACAAAAATTCAAAATTTTCGGGTTTATTACAGGGACAG
CAGAGATCCACTTTGGCGCCGGCTCGAGGGGGCCCGGGTGCAAAGATGGATAAAGTTTTAAACAGAGAGG
AATCTTTGCAGCTAATGGACCTTCTAGGTCTTGAAAGGAGTGGGAATTGGCTCCGGTGCCCGTCAGTGGG
CAGAGCGCACATCGCCCACAGTCCCCGAGAAGTTGGGGGGAGGGGTCGGCAATTGATCCGGTGCCTAGAG
AAGGTGGCGCGGGGTAAACTGGGAAAGTGATGTCGTGTACTGGCTCCGCCTTTTTCCCGAGGGTGGGGGA
GAACCGTATATAAGTGCAGTAGTCGCCGTGAACGTTCTTTTTCGCAACGGGTTTGCCGCCAGAACACAGG
TAAGTGCCGTGTGTGGTTCCCGCGGGCCTGGCCTCTTTACGGGTTATGGCCCTTGCGTGCCTTGAATTAC
TTCCACCTGGCTGCAGTACGTGATTCTTGATCCCGAGCTTCGGGTTGGAAGTGGGTGGGAGAGTTCGAGG
CCTTGCGCTTAAGGAGCCCCTTCGCCTCGTGCTTGAGTTGAGGCCTGGCCTGGGCGCTGGGGCCGCCGCG
TGCGAATCTGGTGGCACCTTCGCGCCTGTCTCGCTGCTTTCGATAAGTCTCTAGCCATTTAAAATTTTTG
ATGACCTGCTGCGACGCTTTTTTTCTGGCAAGATAGTCTTGTAAATGCGGGCCAAGATCTGCACACTGGT
ATTTCGGTTTTTGGGGCCGCGGGCGGCGACGGGGCCCGTGCGTCCCAGCGCACATGTTCGGCGAGGCGGG
GCCTGCGAGCGCGGCCACCGAGAATCGGACGGGGGTAGTCTCAAGCTGGCCGGCCTGCTCTGGTGCCTGG
CCTCGCGCCGCCGTGTATCGCCCCGCCCTGGGCGGCAAGGCTGGCCCGGTCGGCACCAGTTGCGTGAGCG
GAAAGATGGCCGCTTCCCGGCCCTGCTGCAGGGAGCTCAAAATGGAGGACGCGGCGCTCGGGAGAGCGGG
CGGGTGAGTCACCCACACAAAGGAAAAGGGCCTTTCCGTCCTCAGCCGTCGCTTCATGTGACTCCACGGA
GTACCGGGCGCCGTCCAGGCACCTCGATTAGTTCTCGAGCTTTTGGAGTACGTCGTCTTTAGGTTGGGGG
GAGGGGTTTTATGCGATGGAGTTTCCCCACACTGAGTGGGTGGAGACTGAAGTTAGGCCAGCTTGGCACT
TGATGTAATTCTCCTTGGAATTTGCCCTTTTTGAGTTTGGATCTTGGTTCATTCTCAAGCCTCAGACAGT
GGTTCAAAGTTTTTTTCTTCCATTTCAGGTGTCGTGACGTACGGCCACCATGACCGAGTACAAGCCCACG
GTGCGCCTCGCCACCCGCGACGACGTCCCCAGGGCCGTACGCACCCTCGCCGCCGCGTTCGCCGACTACC
CCGCCACGCGCCACACCGTCGATCCGGACCGCCACATCGAGCGGGTCACCGAGCTGCAAGAACTCTTCCT
CACGCGCGTCGGGCTCGACATCGGCAAGGTGTGGGTCGCGGACGACGGCGCCGCCGTGGCGGTCTGGACC
ACGCCGGAGAGCGTCGAAGCGGGGGCGGTGTTCGCCGAGATCGGCCCGCGCATGGCCGAGTTGAGCGGTT
CCCGGCTGGCCGCGCAGCAACAGATGGAAGGCCTCCTGGCGCCGCACCGGCCCAAGGAGCCCGCGTGGTT
CCTGGCCACCGTCGGAGTCTCGCCCGACCACCAGGGCAAGGGTCTGGGCAGCGCCGTCGTGCTCCCCGGA
GTGGAGGCGGCCGAGCGCGCCGGGGTGCCCGCCTTCCTGGAGACCTCCGCGCCCCGCAACCTCCCCTTCT
ACGAGCGGCTCGGCTTCACCGTCACCGCCGACGTCGAGGTGCCCGAAGGACCGCGCACCTGGTGCATGAC
CCGCAAGCCCGGTGCCTGAACGCGTTAAGTCGACAATCAACCTCTGGATTACAAAATTTGTGAAAGATTG
ACTGGTATTCTTAACTATGTTGCTCCTTTTACGCTATGTGGATACGCTGCTTTAATGCCTTTGTATCATG
CTATTGCTTCCCGTATGGCTTTCATTTTCTCCTCCTTGTATAAATCCTGGTTGCTGTCTCTTTATGAGGA
GTTGTGGCCCGTTGTCAGGCAACGTGGCGTGGTGTGCACTGTGTTTGCTGACGCAACCCCCACTGGTTGG
GGCATTGCCACCACCTGTCAGCTCCTTTCCGGGACTTTCGCTTTCCCCCTCCCTATTGCCACGGCGGAAC
TCATCGCCGCCTGCCTTGCCCGCTGCTGGACAGGGGCTCGGCTGTTGGGCACTGACAATTCCGTGGTGTT
GTCGGGGAAATCATCGTCCTTTCCTTGGCTGCTCGCCTGTGTTGCCACCTGGATTCTGCGCGGGACGTCC
TTCTGCTACGTCCCTTCGGCCCTCAATCCAGCGGACCTTCCTTCCCGCGGCCTGCTGCCGGCTCTGCGGC
CTCTTCCGCGTCTTCGCCTTCGCCCTCAGACGAGTCGGATCTCCCTTTGGGCCGCCTCCCCGCGTCGACT
TTAAGACCAATGACTTACAAGGCAGCTGTAGATCTTAGCCACTTTTTAAAAGAAAAGGGGGGACTGGAAG
GGCTAATTCACTCCCAACGAAGACAAGATCTGCTTTTTGCTTGTACTGGGTCTCTCTGGTTAGACCAGAT
CTGAGCCTGGGAGCTCTCTGGCTAACTAGGGAACCCACTGCTTAAGCCTCAATAAAGCTTGCCTTGAGTG
CTTCAAGTAGTGTGTGCCCGTCTGTTGTGTGACTCTGGTAACTAGAGATCCCTCAGACCCTTTTAGTCAG
TGTGGAAAATCTCTAGCAGTACGTATAGTAGTTCATGTCATCTTATTATTCAGTATTTATAACTTGCAAA
GAAATGAATATCAGAGAGTGAGAGGAACTTGTTTATTGCAGCTTATAATGGTTACAAATAAAGCAATAGC
ATCACAAATTTCACAAATAAAGCATTTTTTTCACTGCATTCTAGTTGTGGTTTGTCCAAACTCATCAATG
TATCTTATCATGTCTGGCTCTAGCTATCCCGCCCCTAACTCCGCCCATCCCGCCCCTAACTCCGCCCAGT
TCCGCCCATTCTCCGCCCCATGGCTGACTAATTTTTTTTATTTATGCAGAGGCCGAGGCCGCCTCGGCCT
CTGAGCTATTCCAGAAGTAGTGAGGAGGCTTTTTTGGAGGCCTAGGGACGTACCCAATTCGCCCTATAGT
GAGTCGTATTACGCGCGCTCACTGGCCGTCGTTTTACAACGTCGTGACTGGGAAAACCCTGGCGTTACCC
AACTTAATCGCCTTGCAGCACATCCCCCTTTCGCCAGCTGGCGTAATAGCGAAGAGGCCCGCACCGATCG
CCCTTCCCAACAGTTGCGCAGCCTGAATGGCGAATGGG
[124 nt withheld, positions 4099-4222]
C
[91 nt withheld, positions 4224-4314]
A
[49 nt withheld, positions 4316-4364]
CCTTTGACGTTGGAGTCCACGTTCTTT
[37 nt withheld, positions 4392-4428]
ACCCTATCTCGGTCTATTCTTTTGATTTATAAGGGATTTTGCCGATTTCGGCCTATTGGTTAAAAAATGA
GCTGATTTAACAAAAATTTAACGCGAATTTTAACAAAATATTAACGCTTACAATTTAGGTGGCACTTTTC
GGGGAAATGTGCGCGGAACCCCTATTTGTTTATTTTTCTAAATACATTCAAATATGTATCCGCTCATGAG
ACAATAACCCTGATAAATGCTTCAATAATATTGAAAAAGGAAGAGTATGAGTATTCAACATTTCCGTGTC
GCCCTTATTCCCTTTTTTGCGGCATTTTGCCTTCCTGTTTTTGCTCACCCAGAAACGCTGGTGAAAGTAA
AAGATGCTGAAGATCAGTTGGGTGCACGAGTGGGTTACATCGAACTGGATCTCAACAGCGGTAAGATCCT
TGAGAGTTTTCGCCCCGAAGAACGTTTTCCAATGATGAGCACTTTTAAAGTTCTGCTATGTGGCGCGGTA
TTATCCCGTATTGACGCCGGGCAAGAGCAACTCGGTCGCCGCATACACTATTCTCAGAATGACTTGGTTG
AGTACTCACCAGTCACAGAAAAGCATCTTACGGATGGCATGACAGTAAGAGAATTATGCAGTGCTGCCAT
AACCATGAGTGATAACACTGCGGCCAACTTACTTCTGACAACGATCGGAGGACCGAAGGAGCTAACCGCT
TTTTTGCACAACATGGGGGATCATGTAACTCGCCTTGATCGTTGGGAACCGGAGCTGAATGAAGCCATAC
CAAACGACGAGCGTGACACCACGATGCCTGTAGCAATGGCAACAACGTTGCGCAAACTATTAACTGGCGA
ACTACTTACTCTAGCTTCCCGGCAACAATTAATAGACTGGATGGAGGCGGATAAAGTTGCAGGACCACTT
CTGCGCTCGGCCCTTCCGGCTGGCTGGTTTATTGCTGATAAATCTGGAGCCGGTGAGCGTGGGTCTCGCG
GTATCATTGCAGCACTGGGGCCAGATGGTAAGCCCTCCCGTATCGTAGTTATCTACACGACGGGGAGTCA
GGCAACTATGGATGAACGAAATAGACAGATCGCTGAGATAGGTGCCTCACTGATTAAGCATTGGTAACTG
TCAGACCAAGTTTACTCATATATACTTTAGATTGATTTAAAACTTCATTTTTAATTTAAAAGGATCTAGG
TGAAGATCCTTTTTGATAATCTCATGACCAAAATCCCTTAACGTGAGTTTTCGTTCCACTGAGCGTCAGA
CCCCGTAGAAAAGATCAAAGGATCTTCTTGAGATCCTTTTTTTCTGCGCGTAATCTGCTGCTTGCAAACA
AAAAAACCACCGCTACCAGCGGTGGTTTGTTTGCCGGATCAAGAGCTACCAACTCTTTTTCCGAAGGTAA
CTGGCTTCAGCAGAGCGCAGATACCAAATACTGTTCTTCTAGTGTAGCCGTAGTTAGGCCACCACTTCAA
GAACTCTGTAGCACCGCCTACATACCTCGCTCTGCTAATCCTGTTACCAGTGGCTGCTGCCAGTGGCGAT
AAGTCGTGTCTTACCGGGTTGGACTCAAGACGATAGTTACCGGATAAGGCGCAGCGGTCGGGCTGAACGG
GGGGTTCGTGCACACAGCCCAGCTTGGAGCGAACGACCTACACCGAACTGAGATACCTACAGCGTGAGCT
ATGAGAAAGCGCCACGCTTCCCGAAGGGAGAAAGGCGGACAGGTATCCGGTAAGCGGCAGGGTCGGAACA
GGAGAGCGCACGAGGGAGCTTCCAGGGGGAAACGCCTGGTATCTTTATAGTCCTGTCGGGTTTCGCCACC
TCTGACTTGAGCGTCGATTTTTGTGATGCTCGTCAGGGGGGCGGAGCCTATGGAAAAACGCCAGCAACGC
GGCCTTTTTACGGTTCCTGGCCTTTTGCTGGCCTTTTGCTCACATGTTCTTTCCTGCGTTATCCCCTGAT
TCTGTGGATAACCGTATTACCGCCTTTGAGTGAGCTGATACCGCTCGCCGCAGCCGAACGACCGAGCGCA
GCGAGTCAGTGAGCGAGGAAGCGGAAGAGCGCCCAATACGCAAACCGCCTCTCCCCGCGCGTTGGCCGAT
TCATTAATGCAGCTGGCACGACAGGTTTCCCGACTGGAAAGCGGGCAGTGAGCGCAACGCAATTAATGTG
AGTTAGCTCACTCATTAGGCACCCCAGGCTTTACACTTTATGCTTCCGGCTCGTATGTTGTGTGGAATTG
TGAGCGGATAACAATTTCACACAGGAAACAGCTATGACCATGATTACGCCAAGCGCGCAATTAACCCTCA
CTAAAGGGAACAAAAGCTGGAGCTGCAAGCTTAATGTAGTCTTATGCAATACTCTTGTAGTCTTGCAACA
TGGTAACGATGAGTTAGCAACATGCCTTACAAGGAGAGAAAAAGCACCGTGCATGCCGATTGGTGGAAGT
AAGGTGGTACGATCGTGCCTTATTAGGAAGGCAACAGACGGGTCTGACATGGATTGGACGAACCACTGAA
TTGCCGCATTGCAGAGATATTGTATTTAAGTGCCTAGCTCGATACATAAACGGGTCTCTCTGGTTAGACC
AGATCTGAGCCTGGGAGCTCTCTGGCTAACTAGGGAACCCACTGCTTAAGCCTCAATAAAGCTTGCCTTG
AGTGCTTCAAGTAGTGTGTGCCCGTCTGTTGTGTGACTCTGGTAACTAGAGATCCCTCAGACCCTTTTAG
TCAGTGTGGAAAATCTCTAGCAGTGGCGCCCGAACAGGGACTTGAAAGCGAAAGGGAAACCAGAGGAGCT
CTCTCGACGCAGGACTCGGCTTGCTGAAGCGCGCACGGCAAGAGGCGAGGGGCGGCGACTGGTGAGTACG
CCAAAAATTTTGACTAGCGGAGGCTAGAAGGAGAGAGATGGGTGCGAGAGCGTCAGTATTAAGCGGGGGA
GAATTAGATCGCGATGGGAAAAAATTCGGTTAAGGCCAGGGGGAAAGAAAAAATATAAATTAAAACATAT
AGTATGGGCAAGCAGGGAGCTAGAACGATTCGCAGTTAATCCTGGCCTGTTAGAAACATCAGAAGGCTGT
AGACAAATACTGGGACAGCTACAACCATCCCTTCAGACAGGATCAGAAGAACTTAGATCATTATATAATA
CAGTAGCAACCCTCTATTGTGTGCATCAAAGGATAGAGATAAAAGACACCAAGGAAGCTTTAGACAAGAT
AGAGGAAGAGCAAAACAAAAGTAAGACCACCGCACAGCAAGCGGCCGCTGATCTTCAGACCTGGAGGAGG
AGATATGAGGGACAATTGGAGAAGTGAATTATATAAATATAAAGTAGTAAAAATTGAACCATTAGGAGTA
GCACCCACCAAGGCAAAGAGAAGAGTGGTGCAGAGAGAAAAAAGAGCAGTGGGAATAGGAGCTTTGTTCC
TTGGGTTCTTGGGAGCAGCAGGAAGCACTATGGGCGCAGCGTCAATGACGCTGACGGTACAGGCCAGACA
ATTATTGTCTGGTATAGTGCAGCAGCAGAACAATTTGCTGAGGGCTATTGAGGCGCAACAGCATCTGTTG
CAACTCACAGTCTGGGGCATCAAGCAGCTCCAGGCAAGAATCCTGGCTGTGGAAAGATACCTAAAGGATC
AACAGCTCCTGGGGATTTGGGGTTGCTCTGGAAAACTCATTTGCACCACTGCTGTGCCTTGGAATGCTAG
TTGGAGTAATAAATCTCTGGAACAGATTTGGAATCACACGACCTGGATGGAGTGGGACAGAGAAATTAAC
AATTACACAAGCTTAATACACTCCTTAATTGAAGAATCGCAAAACCAGCAAGAAAAGAATGAACAAGAAT
TATTGGAATTAGATAAATGGGCAAGTTTGTGGAATTGGTTTAACA
